>Addgene plasmid #186110 | pIG-730pUC19-tNGFR-P2A-Coronin1A | addgene full sequence | sequence record 367816 | Addgene NGS Result
TTCGAGCTCGGTACCCGGGGATCAACAAACATGCAGTGGGGCAACACCACGCCAGGCTCTGTTGCAGAGG
CTGAGGGTACAGATTGAGAGGGTGGCTCAGAGTGGCCTGGGGCCAGGGAGAAGGGGGCTTGCAGGTTAGA
GGGAAGGAGAGGCTGGGGAAGGCAAGCAGGCATCAGCCACAGAGGGAAGAATAGGGAGCCCCTGGAGATG
ATGCTGGGACCTTAAAAGCCAGACTGAGGGGTGTCCTGGGGGAGGTGGGGACCACTGGAAGATCAGAGTT
GACCTGAAGGGAGAAATGCTCTTATGCTGTGTGCCCCCAGAATGGGTGCTGGTGCAACGGGGAGGGCTAT
GGATGGACCAAGGCTCCTTCTTCTTTTGCTCTTGGGCGTTAGTCTGGGTGGAGCTAAAGAGGCATGCCCC
ACCGGACTTTACACACATTCCGGTGAGTGTTGCAAGGCCTGCAACCTGGGAGAAGGCGTCGCTCAACCCT
GCGGGGCGAATCAAACCGTATGCGAACCTTGCCTCGATTCTGTTACATTCTCCGATGTCGTCTCTGCGAC
GGAACCCTGCAAGCCATGCACGGAATGTGTCGGGTTGCAAAGTATGTCAGCTCCTTGCGTTGAAGCAGAC
GATGCGGTGTGTAGATGTGCCTATGGGTATTATCAAGACGAAACGACGGGACGGTGTGAAGCATGTCGAG
TATGCGAGGCGGGCAGTGGCCTCGTCTTCTCTTGTCAGGACAAGCAAAACACTGTCTGTGAAGAATGCCC
TGATGGGACTTATAGTGATGAGGCGAATCACGTCGATCCATGTCTTCCCTGTACTGTCTGTGAAGACACT
GAGAGACAATTGCGAGAGTGTACGCGATGGGCCGACGCAGAGTGCGAGGAGATCCCAGGTCGATGGATAA
CCAGGTCAACCCCTCCTGAGGGATCTGATAGTACCGCGCCCTCCACCCAAGAACCCGAAGCTCCACCTGA
GCAAGACCTCATAGCGTCCACAGTAGCAGGAGTTGTCACAACCGTCATGGGAAGTTCACAACCAGTAGTT
ACCAGGGGTACCACGGATAACCTCATTCCGGTGTACTGCAGCATTCTCGCCGCTGTGGTTGTCGGACTTG
TTGCATACATTGCCTTCAAACGCTGGAATAGCCGCGCCAAGCGCTCGGGTTCGGGTGCCACCAACTTCAG
CCTGCTGAAGCAGGCCGGCGACGTGGAGGAGAACCCCGGCCCCAGCCGGCAGGTGGTCCGCTCGAGCAAG
TTCCGCCACGTGTTTGGACAGCCGGCCAAGGCCGACCAGTGCTATGAAGATGTGCGCGTCTCACAGACCA
CCTGGGACAGTGGCTTCTGTGCTGTCAACCCTAAGTTTGTGGCCCTGATCTGTGAGGCCAGCGGGGGAGG
GGCCTTCCTGGTGCTGCCCCTGGGCAAGGTGAGCCCCTGGGGCCCTGGGGGGAGCAGCTCCTCCACCGGA
CCCATGGCTCTGTGCAGGTCCTGATTAGGTGACGGTCACCAGGCCTTCCAGGGCCTGTGTTGCTCCTCTA
GAGTCGACCTGCAGAGGCTAGGTGGAGGCTCAGTGATGATAAGTCTGCGATGGTGGATGCATGTGTCATG
GTCATAGCTGTTTCCTGTGTGAAATTGTTATCCGCTCAGAGGGCACAATCCTATTCCGCGCTATCCGACA
ATCTCCAAGACATTAGGTGGAGTTCAGTTCGGCGTATGGCATATGTCGCTGGAAAGAACATGTGAGCAAA
AGGCCAGCAAAAGGCCAGGAACCGTAAAAAGGCCGCGTTGCTGGCGTTTTTCCATAGGCTCCGCCCCCCT
GACGAGCATCACAAAAATCGACGCTCAAGTCAGAGGTGGCGAAACCCGACAGGACTATAAAGATACCAGG
CGTTTCCCCCTGGAAGCTCCCTCGTGCGCTCTCCTGTTCCGACCCTGCCGCTTACCGGATACCTGTCCGC
CTTTCTCCCTTCGGGAAGCGTGGCGCTTTCTCATAGCTCACGCTGTAGGTATCTCAGTTCGGTGTAGGTC
GTTCGCTCCAAGCTGGGCTGTGTGCACGAACCCCCCGTTCAGCCCGACCGCTGCGCCTTATCCGGTAACT
ATCGTCTTGAGTCCAACCCGGTAAGACACGACTTATCGCCACTGGCAGCAGCCACTGGTAACAGGATTAG
CAGAGCGAGGTATGTAGGCGGTGCTACAGAGTTCTTGAAGTGGTGGCCTAACTACGGCTACACTAGAAGA
ACAGTATTTGGTATCTGCGCTCTGCTGAAGCCAGTTACCTTCGGAAAAAGAGTTGGTAGCTCTTGATCCG
GCAAACAAACCACCGCTGGTAGCGGTGGTTTTTTTGTTTGCAAGCAGCAGATTACGCGCAGAAAAAAAGG
ATCTCAAGAAGATCCTTTGATCTTTTCTACGGGGTCTGACGCTCTATTCAACAAAGCCGCCGTCCCGTCA
AGTCAGCGTAAATGGGTAGGGGGCTTCAAATCGTCCTCGTGATACCAATTCGGAGCCTGCTTTTTTGTAC
AAACTTGTTGATAATGGCAATTCAAGGATCTTCACCTAGATCCTTTTAAATTAAAAATGAAGTTTTAAAT
CAATCTAAAGTATATATGAGTAAACTTGGTCTGACAGTTACCAATGCTTAATCAGTGAGGCACCTATCTC
AGCGATCTGTCTATTTCGTTCATCCATAGTTGCCTGACTCCCCGTCGTGTAGATAACTACGATACGGGAG
GGCTTACCATCTGGCCCCAGTGCTGCAATGATACCGCGAGAGCCACGCTCACCGGCTCCAGATTTATCAG
CAATAAACCAGCCAGCCGGAAGGGCCGAGCGCAGAAGTGGTCCTGCAACTTTATCCGCCTCCATCCAGTC
TATTAATTGTTGCCGGGAAGCTAGAGTAAGTAGTTCGCCAGTTAATAGTTTGCGCAACGTTGTTGCCATT
GCTACAGGCATCGTGGTGTCACGCTCGTCGTTTGGTATGGCTTCATTCAGCTCCGGTTCCCAACGATCAA
GGCGAGTTACATGATCCCCCATGTTGTGCAAAAAAGCGGTTAGCTCCTTCGGTCCTCCGATCGTTGTCAG
AAGTAAGTTGGCCGCAGTGTTATCACTCATGGTTATGGCAGCACTGCATAATTCTCTTACTGTCATGCCA
TCCGTAAGATGCTTTTCTGTGACTGGTGAGTACTCAACCAAGTCATTCTGAGAATAGTGTATGCGGCGAC
CGAGTTGCTCTTGCCCGGCGTCAATACGGGATAATACCGCGCCACATAGCAGAACTTTAAAAGTGCTCAT
CATTGGAAAACGTTCTTCGGGGCGAAAACTCTCAAGGATCTTACCGCTGTTGAGATCCAGTTCGATGTAA
CCCACTCGTGCACCCAACTGATCTTCAGCATCTTTTACTTTCACCAGCGTTTCTGGGTGAGCAAAAACAG
GAAGGCAAAATGCCGCAAAAAAGGGAATAAGGGCGACACGGAAATGTTGAATACTCATACTCTTCCTTTT
TCAATATTATTGAAGCATTTATCAGGGTTATTGTCTCATGAGCGGATACATATTTGAATGTATTTAGAAA
AATAAACAAATAGGGGTTCCGCGCACATTTCCCCGAAAAGTGCCAGATACCTGAAACAAAACCCATCGTA
CGGCCAAGGAAGTCTCCAATAACTGTGATCCACCACAAGCGCCAGGGTTTTCCCAGTCACGACGTTGTAA
AACGACGGCCAGTCATGCATAATCCGCACGCATCTGGAATAAGGAAGTGCCATTCCGCCTGACC
Features (pLannotate 1.2.2; 9 found; start..end, strand, type, name):
      1..23      +  misc_feature   MCS (fragment): pUC18/19 multiple cloning site
    322..1179    +  CDS            NGFR (fragment): TNR16_HUMAN - Also known as TNFRSF16. Experimental evidence at protein level: Swiss-Prot protein existence level 1. Low affinity receptor which can bind to NGF, BDNF, NTF3, and NTF4. Forms a heterodimeric receptor with SORCS2 that binds the precursor forms of NGF, BDNF and NTF3 with high affinity, and has much lower affinity for mature NGF and BDNF (PubMed:24908487). Plays an important role in differentiation and survival of specific neuronal populations during development (By similarity). Can mediate cell survival as well as cell death of neural cells. Plays a role in the inactivation of RHOA
   1234..1428    +  CDS            CORO1A (fragment): COR1A_HUMAN - Also known as CORO1. Experimental evidence at protein level: Swiss-Prot protein existence level 1. May be a crucial component of the cytoskeleton of highly motile cells, functioning both in the invagination of large pieces of plasma membrane, as well as in forming protrusions of the plasma membrane involved in cell locomotion. In mycobacteria-infected cells, its retention on the phagosomal membrane prevents fusion between phagosomes and lysosomes. From Homo sapiens (Human).
   1534..1554    +  misc_feature   MCS (fragment): pUC18/19 multiple cloning site
   1799..2387    -  rep_origin     ori: high-copy-number ColE1/pMB1/pBR322/pUC origin of replication
   2504..2528    -  protein_bind   attB1: mutant version of attB; recombination site for the Gateway® BP reaction BP Clonase™
   2628..3488    -  CDS            AmpR: β-lactamase; bla; confers resistance to ampicillin, carbenicillin, and related antibiotics
   3489..3593    -  promoter       AmpR promoter: bla
   3680..3723    -  CDS            lacZα (fragment): LacZα fragment of β-galactosidase; lacZ fragment
