[The description below was written by a language model from this plasmid's Addgene catalogue record and pLannotate feature annotations shown in this document.]
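Description:
pIG-730pUC19-tNGFR-P2A-Coronin1A is a small (about 3.8 kb) pUC19-based plasmid catalogued as a CRISPR vector. It serves as a homology-directed repair donor template rather than an expression construct. It is maintained in E. coli through the high-copy ColE1/pUC origin and selected with ampicillin via the β-lactamase gene and its native promoter. Remnants of the pUC multiple cloning site flank the insert, and a short lacZα fragment remains from the backbone. The automated annotation also calls a short attB1-like match between the origin and AmpR, but nothing in the record suggests a Gateway function for it.

The payload sits between the two MCS fragments. It consists of a partial human NGFR coding sequence (the truncated low-affinity nerve growth factor receptor, tNGFR), followed after a short gap by a fragment of the human CORO1A (Coronin 1A) coding sequence. The construct name places a P2A self-cleaving peptide in that gap, although the feature table does not annotate it. No eukaryotic promoter or polyadenylation signal is annotated. This fits a design in which the cassette is integrated in frame at the endogenous CORO1A locus, so that the native promoter drives tNGFR-P2A-Coronin 1A and the P2A separates the surface marker from the otherwise wild-type protein. The unannotated sequence upstream of NGFR, and the CORO1A fragment with the sequence after it, presumably act as the homology arms, though the record does not define them explicitly.

The stated purpose is knock-in of truncated NGFR at a target gene. tNGFR is commonly used as a signalling-deficient cell-surface marker that allows edited cells to be detected or enriched by antibody staining. The associated work concerns high-yield genome engineering of primary cells using repair templates with Cas9. The guide RNA and nuclease are not encoded here and must be supplied separately.
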