Addgene plasmid #186110: pIG-730pUC19-tNGFR-P2A-Coronin1A
Purpose: Knockin of truncated NGFR to target gene
Depositing lab: Alexander Marson. Publication: High-yield genome engineering in primary cells using a hybrid ssDNA repair template and small-molecule cocktails. Shy BR, Vykunta VS, Ha A, Talbot A, Roth TL, Nguyen DN, Pfeifer WG, Chen YY, Blaeschke F, Shifrut E, Vedova S, Mamedov MR, Chung JJ, Li H, Yu R, Wu D, Wolf J, Martin TG, Castro CE, Ye L, Esensten JH, Eyquem J, Marson A. Nat Biotechnol. 2022 Aug 25:10.1038/s41587-022-01418-8. doi: 10.1038/s41587-022-01418-8. PubMed 36008610.
Backbone
  Vector backbone: PUC19
  Vector type: CRISPR
Growth in bacteria
  Bacterial resistance: Ampicillin, 100 μg/mL
  Growth temperature: 37°C
  Growth strain: DH5alpha
  Copy number: High Copy
Gene/Insert
  Gene/Insert name: CORONIN1A
  Species: H. sapiens (human)
  Mutation: WT with tNGFR sequence
  Cloning method: Unknown
Terms and licenses: Academic/Nonprofit Terms; Industry Terms: Not Available to Industry
Depositor comments: Please visit https://www.biorxiv.org/content/10.1101/2021.09.02.458799v1 for bioRxiv preprint.
How to cite: pIG-730pUC19-tNGFR-P2A-Coronin1A was a gift from Alexander Marson (Addgene plasmid # 186110 ; http://n2t.net/addgene:186110 ; RRID:Addgene_186110)
